>Addgene plasmid #183270 | CROP_C9_Puro_ALK | addgene full sequence | sequence record 362605 | Addgene NGS Result
AGCTGGCACGACAGGTTTCCCGACTGGAAAGCGGGCAGTGAGCGCAACGCAATTAATGTGAGTTAGCTCA
CTCATTAGGCACCCCAGGCTTTACACTTTATGCTTCCGGCTCGTATGTTGTGTGGAATTGTGAGCGGATA
ACAATTTCACACAGGAAACAGCTATGACCATGATTACGCCAAGCGCGCAATTAACCCTCACTAAAGGGAA
CAAAAGCTGGAGCTGCAAGCTTAATGTAGTCTTATGCAATACTCTTGTAGTCTTGCAACATGGTAACGAT
GAGTTAGCAACATGCCTTACAAGGAGAGAAAAAGCACCGTGCATGCCGATTGGTGGAAGTAAGGTGGTAC
GATCGTGCCTTATTAGGAAGGCAACAGACGGGTCTGACATGGATTGGACGAACCACTGAATTGCCGCATT
GCAGAGATATTGTATTTAAGTGCCTAGCTCGATACATAAACGGGTCTCTCTGGTTAGACCAGATCTGAGC
CTGGGAGCTCTCTGGCTAACTAGGGAACCCACTGCTTAAGCCTCAATAAAGCTTGCCTTGAGTGCTTCAA
GTAGTGTGTGCCCGTCTGTTGTGTGACTCTGGTAACTAGAGATCCCTCAGACCCTTTTAGTCAGTGTGGA
AAATCTCTAGCAGTGGCGCCCGAACAGGGACTTGAAAGCGAAAGGGAAACCAGAGGAGCTCTCTCGACGC
AGGACTCGGCTTGCTGAAGCGCGCACGGCAAGAGGCGAGGGGCGGCGACTGGTGAGTACGCCAAAAATTT
TGACTAGCGGAGGCTAGAAGGAGAGAGATGGGTGCGAGAGCGTCAGTATTAAGCGGGGGAGAATTAGATC
GCGATGGGAAAAAATTCGGTTAAGGCCAGGGGGAAAGAAAAAATATAAATTAAAACATATAGTATGGGCA
AGCAGGGAGCTAGAACGATTCGCAGTTAATCCTGGCCTGTTAGAAACATCAGAAGGCTGTAGACAAATAC
TGGGACAGCTACAACCATCCCTTCAGACAGGATCAGAAGAACTTAGATCATTATATAATACAGTAGCAAC
CCTCTATTGTGTGCATCAAAGGATAGAGATAAAAGACACCAAGGAAGCTTTAGACAAGATAGAGGAAGAG
CAAAACAAAAGTAAGACCACCGCACAGCAAGCGGCCGCTGATCTTCAGACCTGGAGGAGGAGATATGAGG
GACAATTGGAGAAGTGAATTATATAAATATAAAGTAGTAAAAATTGAACCATTAGGAGTAGCACCCACCA
AGGCAAAGAGAAGAGTGGTGCAGAGAGAAAAAAGAGCAGTGGGAATAGGAGCTTTGTTCCTTGGGTTCTT
GGGAGCAGCAGGAAGCACTATGGGCGCAGCGTCAATGACGCTGACGGTACAGGCCAGACAATTATTGTCT
GGTATAGTGCAGCAGCAGAACAATTTGCTGAGGGCTATTGAGGCGCAACAGCATCTGTTGCAACTCACAG
TCTGGGGCATCAAGCAGCTCCAGGCAAGAATCCTGGCTGTGGAAAGATACCTAAAGGATCAACAGCTCCT
GGGGATTTGGGGTTGCTCTGGAAAACTCATTTGCACCACTGCTGTGCCTTGGAATGCTAGTTGGAGTAAT
AAATCTCTGGAACAGATTTGGAATCACACGACCTGGATGGAGTGGGACAGAGAAATTAACAATTACACAA
GCTTAATACACTCCTTAATTGAAGAATCGCAAAACCAGCAAGAAAAGAATGAACAAGAATTATTGGAATT
AGATAAATGGGCAAGTTTGTGGAATTGGTTTAACATAACAAATTGGCTGTGGTATATAAAATTATTCATA
ATGATAGTAGGAGGCTTGGTAGGTTTAAGAATAGTTTTTGCTGTACTTTCTATAGTGAATAGAGTTAGGC
AGGGATATTCACCATTATCGTTTCAGAATCTTGAGACAAATGGCAGTATTCATCCACAATTTTAAAAGAA
AAGGGGGGATTGGGGGGTACAGTGCAGGGGAAAGAATAGTAGACATAATAGCAACAGACATACAAACTAA
AGAATTACAAAAACAAATTACAAAAATTCAAAATTTTCGGGTTTATTACAGGGACAGCAGAGATCCACTT
TGGCGCCGGCTCGAGGGGGCCCGGGTGCAAAGATGGATAAAGTTTTAAACAGAGAGGAATCTTTGCAGCT
AATGGACCTTCTAGGTCTTGAAAGGAGTGGGAATTGGCTCCGTAGGTCTTGAAAGGAGTGGGAATTGGCT
CCGGTGCCCGTCAGTGGGCAGAGCGCACATCGCCCACAGTCCCCGAGAAGTTGGGGGGAGGGGTCGGCAA
TTGATCCGGTGCCTAGAGAAGGTGGCGCGGGGTAAACTGGGAAAGTGATGTCGTGTACTGGCTCCGCCTT
TTTCCCGAGGGTGGGGGAGAACCGTATATAAGTGCAGTAGTCGCCGTGAACGTTCTTTTTCGCAACGGGT
TTGCCGCCAGAACACAGGACCGGTTCTAGAGCGCTGCCACCATGGACAAGAAGTACAGCATCGGCCTGGA
CATCGGCACCAACTCTGTGGGCTGGGCCGTGATCACCGACGAGTACAAGGTGCCCAGCAAGAAATTCAAG
GTGCTGGGCAACACCGACCGGCACAGCATCAAGAAGAACCTGATCGGAGCCCTGCTGTTCGACAGCGGCG
AAACAGCCGAGGCCACCCGGCTGAAGAGAACCGCCAGAAGAAGATACACCAGACGGAAGAACCGGATCTG
CTATCTGCAAGAGATCTTCAGCAACGAGATGGCCAAGGTGGACGACAGCTTCTTCCACAGACTGGAAGAG
TCCTTCCTGGTGGAAGAGGATAAGAAGCACGAGCGGCACCCCATCTTCGGCAACATCGTGGACGAGGTGG
CCTACCACGAGAAGTACCCCACCATCTACCACCTGAGAAAGAAACTGGTGGACAGCACCGACAAGGCCGA
CCTGCGGCTGATCTATCTGGCCCTGGCCCACATGATCAAGTTCCGGGGCCACTTCCTGATCGAGGGCGAC
CTGAACCCCGACAACAGCGACGTGGACAAGCTGTTCATCCAGCTGGTGCAGACCTACAACCAGCTGTTCG
AGGAAAACCCCATCAACGCCAGCGGCGTGGACGCCAAGGCCATCCTGTCTGCCAGACTGAGCAAGAGCAG
ACGGCTGGAAAATCTGATCGCCCAGCTGCCCGGCGAGAAGAAGAATGGCCTGTTCGGAAACCTGATTGCC
CTGAGCCTGGGCCTGACCCCCAACTTCAAGAGCAACTTCGACCTGGCCGAGGATGCCAAACTGCAGCTGA
GCAAGGACACCTACGACGACGACCTGGACAACCTGCTGGCCCAGATCGGCGACCAGTACGCCGACCTGTT
TCTGGCCGCCAAGAACCTGTCCGACGCCATCCTGCTGAGCGACATCCTGAGAGTGAACACCGAGATCACC
AAGGCCCCCCTGAGCGCCTCTATGATCAAGAGATACGACGAGCACCACCAGGACCTGACCCTGCTGAAAG
CTCTCGTGCGGCAGCAGCTGCCTGAGAAGTACAAAGAGATTTTCTTCGACCAGAGCAAGAACGGCTACGC
CGGCTACATTGACGGCGGAGCCAGCCAGGAAGAGTTCTACAAGTTCATCAAGCCCATCCTGGAAAAGATG
GACGGCACCGAGGAACTGCTCGTGAAGCTGAACAGAGAGGACCTGCTGCGGAAGCAGCGGACCTTCGACA
ACGGCAGCATCCCCCACCAGATCCACCTGGGAGAGCTGCACGCCATTCTGCGGCGGCAGGAAGATTTTTA
CCCATTCCTGAAGGACAACCGGGAAAAGATCGAGAAGATCCTGACCTTCCGCATCCCCTACTACGTGGGC
CCTCTGGCCAGGGGAAACAGCAGATTCGCCTGGATGACCAGAAAGAGCGAGGAAACCATCACCCCCTGGA
ACTTCGAGGAAGTGGTGGACAAGGGCGCTTCCGCCCAGAGCTTCATCGAGCGGATGACCAACTTCGATAA
GAACCTGCCCAACGAGAAGGTGCTGCCCAAGCACAGCCTGCTGTACGAGTACTTCACCGTGTATAACGAG
CTGACCAAAGTGAAATACGTGACCGAGGGAATGAGAAAGCCCGCCTTCCTGAGCGGCGAGCAGAAAAAGG
CCATCGTGGACCTGCTGTTCAAGACCAACCGGAAAGTGACCGTGAAGCAGCTGAAAGAGGACTACTTCAA
GAAAATCGAGTGCTTCGACTCCGTGGAAATCTCCGGCGTGGAAGATCGGTTCAACGCCTCCCTGGGCACA
TACCACGATCTGCTGAAAATTATCAAGGACAAGGACTTCCTGGACAATGAGGAAAACGAGGACATTCTGG
AAGATATCGTGCTGACCCTGACACTGTTTGAGGACAGAGAGATGATCGAGGAACGGCTGAAAACCTATGC
CCACCTGTTCGACGACAAAGTGATGAAGCAGCTGAAGCGGCGGAGATACACCGGCTGGGGCAGGCTGAGC
CGGAAGCTGATCAACGGCATCCGGGACAAGCAGTCCGGCAAGACAATCCTGGATTTCCTGAAGTCCGACG
GCTTCGCCAACAGAAACTTCATGCAGCTGATCCACGACGACAGCCTGACCTTTAAAGAGGACATCCAGAA
AGCCCAGGTGTCCGGCCAGGGCGATAGCCTGCACGAGCACATTGCCAATCTGGCCGGCAGCCCCGCCATT
AAGAAGGGCATCCTGCAGACAGTGAAGGTGGTGGACGAGCTCGTGAAAGTGATGGGCCGGCACAAGCCCG
AGAACATCGTGATCGAAATGGCCAGAGAGAACCAGACCACCCAGAAGGGACAGAAGAACAGCCGCGAGAG
AATGAAGCGGATCGAAGAGGGCATCAAAGAGCTGGGCAGCCAGATCCTGAAAGAACACCCCGTGGAAAAC
ACCCAGCTGCAGAACGAGAAGCTGTACCTGTACTACCTGCAGAATGGGCGGGATATGTACGTGGACCAGG
AACTGGACATCAACCGGCTGTCCGACTACGATGTGGACCATATCGTGCCTCAGAGCTTTCTGAAGGACGA
CTCCATCGACAACAAGGTGCTGACCAGAAGCGACAAGAACCGGGGCAAGAGCGACAACGTGCCCTCCGAA
GAGGTCGTGAAGAAGATGAAGAACTACTGGCGGCAGCTGCTGAACGCCAAGCTGATTACCCAGAGAAAGT
TCGACAATCTGACCAAGGCCGAGAGAGGCGGCCTGAGCGAACTGGATAAGGCCGGCTTCATCAAGAGACA
GCTGGTGGAAACCCGGCAGATCACAAAGCACGTGGCACAGATCCTGGACTCCCGGATGAACACTAAGTAC
GACGAGAATGACAAGCTGATCCGGGAAGTGAAAGTGATCACCCTGAAGTCCAAGCTGGTGTCCGATTTCC
GGAAGGATTTCCAGTTTTACAAAGTGCGCGAGATCAACAACTACCACCACGCCCACGACGCCTACCTGAA
CGCCGTCGTGGGAACCGCCCTGATCAAAAAGTACCCTAAGCTGGAAAGCGAGTTCGTGTACGGCGACTAC
AAGGTGTACGACGTGCGGAAGATGATCGCCAAGAGCGAGCAGGAAATCGGCAAGGCTACCGCCAAGTACT
TCTTCTACAGCAACATCATGAACTTTTTCAAGACCGAGATTACCCTGGCCAACGGCGAGATCCGGAAGCG
GCCTCTGATCGAGACAAACGGCGAAACCGGGGAGATCGTGTGGGATAAGGGCCGGGATTTTGCCACCGTG
CGGAAAGTGCTGAGCATGCCCCAAGTGAATATCGTGAAAAAGACCGAGGTGCAGACAGGCGGCTTCAGCA
AAGAGTCTATCCTGCCCAAGAGGAACAGCGATAAGCTGATCGCCAGAAAGAAGGACTGGGACCCTAAGAA
GTACGGCGGCTTCGACAGCCCCACCGTGGCCTATTCTGTGCTGGTGGTGGCCAAAGTGGAAAAGGGCAAG
TCCAAGAAACTGAAGAGTGTGAAAGAGCTGCTGGGGATCACCATCATGGAAAGAAGCAGCTTCGAGAAGA
ATCCCATCGACTTTCTGGAAGCCAAGGGCTACAAAGAAGTGAAAAAGGACCTGATCATCAAGCTGCCTAA
GTACTCCCTGTTCGAGCTGGAAAACGGCCGGAAGAGAATGCTGGCCTCTGCCGGCGAACTGCAGAAGGGA
AACGAACTGGCCCTGCCCTCCAAATATGTGAACTTCCTGTACCTGGCCAGCCACTATGAGAAGCTGAAGG
GCTCCCCCGAGGATAATGAGCAGAAACAGCTGTTTGTGGAACAGCACAAGCACTACCTGGACGAGATCAT
CGAGCAGATCAGCGAGTTCTCCAAGAGAGTGATCCTGGCCGACGCTAATCTGGACAAAGTGCTGTCCGCC
TACAACAAGCACCGGGATAAGCCCATCAGAGAGCAGGCCGAGAATATCATCCACCTGTTTACCCTGACCA
ATCTGGGAGCCCCTGCCGCCTTCAAGTACTTTGACACCACCATCGACCGGAAGAGGTACACCAGCACCAA
AGAGGTGCTGGACGCCACCCTGATCCACCAGAGCATCACCGGCCTGTACGAGACACGGATCGACCTGTCT
CAGCTGGGAGGCGACAAGCGACCTGCCGCCACAAAGAAGGCTGGACAGGCTAAGAAGAAGAAAGATTACA
AAGACGATGACGATAAGGGATCCGGCGCAACAAACTTCTCTCTGCTGAAACAAGCCGGAGATGTCGAAGA
GAATCCTGGACCGATGACCGAGTACAAGCCCACGGTGCGCCTCGCCACCCGCGACGACGTCCCCAGGGCC
GTACGCACCCTCGCCGCCGCGTTCGCCGACTACCCCGCCACGCGCCACACCGTCGATCCGGACCGCCACA
TCGAGCGGGTCACCGAGCTGCAAGAACTCTTCCTCACGCGCGTCGGGCTCGACATCGGCAAGGTGTGGGT
CGCGGACGACGGCGCCGCCGTGGCGGTCTGGACCACGCCGGAGAGCGTCGAAGCGGGGGCGGTGTTCGCC
GAGATCGGCCCGCGCATGGCCGAGTTGAGCGGTTCCCGGCTGGCCGCGCAGCAACAGATGGAAGGCCTCC
TGGCGCCGCACCGGCCCAAGGAGCCCGCGTGGTTCCTGGCCACCGTCGGAGTCTCGCCCGACCACCAGGG
CAAGGGTCTGGGCAGCGCCGTCGTGCTCCCCGGAGTGGAGGCGGCCGAGCGCGCCGGGGTGCCCGCCTTC
CTGGAGACCTCCGCGCCCCGCAACCTCCCCTTCTACGAGCGGCTCGGCTTCACCGTCACCGCCGACGTCG
AGGTGCCCGAAGGACCGCGCACCTGGTGCATGACCCGCAAGCCCGGTGCCTGAACGCGTTAAGTCGACAA
TCAACCTCTGGATTACAAAATTTGTGAAAGATTGACTGGTATTCTTAACTATGTTGCTCCTTTTACGCTA
TGTGGATACGCTGCTTTAATGCCTTTGTATCATGCTATTGCTTCCCGTATGGCTTTCATTTTCTCCTCCT
TGTATAAATCCTGGTTGCTGTCTCTTTATGAGGAGTTGTGGCCCGTTGTCAGGCAACGTGGCGTGGTGTG
CACTGTGTTTGCTGACGCAACCCCCACTGGTTGGGGCATTGCCACCACCTGTCAGCTCCTTTCCGGGACT
TTCGCTTTCCCCCTCCCTATTGCCACGGCGGAACTCATCGCCGCCTGCCTTGCCCGCTGCTGGACAGGGG
CTCGGCTGTTGGGCACTGACAATTCCGTGGTGTTGTCGGGGAAATCATCGTCCTTTCCTTGGCTGCTCGC
CTGTGTTGCCACCTGGATTCTGCGCGGGACGTCCTTCTGCTACGTCCCTTCGGCCCTCAATCCAGCGGAC
CTTCCTTCCCGCGGCCTGCTGCCGGCTCTGCGGCCTCTTCCGCGTCTTCGCCTTCGCCCTCAGACGAGTC
GGATCTCCCTTTGGGCCGCCTCCCCGCGTCGACTTTAAGACCAATGACTTACAAGGCAGCTGTAGATCTT
AGCCACTTTTTAAAAGAAAAGGGGGGACTGGAAGGGCTAATTCACTCCCAACGAAGACAAGATTTCACCA
TTATCGTTTCAGACCCACCTCCCAACCCCGAGGGGACCCAGAGAGGGCCTATTTCCCATGATTCCTTCAT
ATTTGCATATACGATACAAGGCTGTTAGAGAGATAATTAGAATTAATTTGACTGTAAACACAAAGATATT
AGTACAAAATACGTGACGTAGAAAGTAATAATTTCTTGGGTAGTTTGCAGTTTTAAAATTATGTTTTAAA
ATGGACTATCATATGCTTACCGTAACTTGAAAGTATTTCGATTTCTTGGCTATATATATCTTGTGGAAAG
GACGAAACACCGGATGCCCGAGAAGAAGGCGTGTTTTAGAGCTAGAAATAGCAAGTTAAAATAAGGCTAG
TCCGTTATCAACTTGAAAAAGTGGCACCGAGTCGGTGCTTTTTTAAGCTTGGCGTAACTAGATCTTGAGA
CACTGCTTTTTGCTTGTACTGGGTCTCTCTGGTTAGACCAGATCTGAGCCTGGGAGCTCTCTGGCTAACT
AGGGAACCCACTGCTTAAGCCTCAATAAAGCTTGCCTTGAGTGCTTCAAGTAGTGTGTGCCCGTCTGTTG
TGTGACTCTGGTAACTAGAGATCCCTCAGACCCTTTTAGTCAGTGTGGAAAATCTCTAGCAGTACGTATA
GTAGTTCATGTCATCTTATTATTCAGTATTTATAACTTGCAAAGAAATGAATATCAGAGAGTGAGAGGAA
CTTGTTTATTGCAGCTTATAATGGTTACAAATAAAGCAATAGCATCACAAATTTCACAAATAAAGCATTT
TTTTCACTGCATTCTAGTTGTGGTTTGTCCAAACTCATCAATGTATCTTATCATGTCTGGCTCTAGCTAT
CCCGCCCCTAACTCCGCCCATCCCGCCCCTAACTCCGCCCAGTTCCGCCCATTCTCCGCCCCATGGCTGA
CTAATTTTTTTTATTTATGCAGAGGCCGAGGCCGCCTCGGCCTCTGAGCTATTCCAGAAGTAGTGAGGAG
GCTTTTTTGGAGGCCTAGGGACGTACCCAATTCGCCCTATAGTGAGTCGTATTACGCGCGCTCACTGGCC
GTCGTTTTACAACGTCGTGACTGGGAAAACCCTGGCGTTACCCAACTTAATCGCCTTGCAGCACATCCCC
CTTTCGCCAGCTGGCGTAATAGCGAAGAGGCCCGCACCGATCGCCCTTCCCAACAGTTGCGCAGCCTGAA
TGGCGAATGGG
[124 nt withheld, positions 9252-9375]
C
[91 nt withheld, positions 9377-9467]
A
[49 nt withheld, positions 9469-9517]
CCTTTGACGTTGGAGTCCACGTTCTTT
[37 nt withheld, positions 9545-9581]
ACCCTATCTCGGTCTATTCTTTTGATTTATAAGGGATTTTGCCGATTTCGGCCTATTGGTTAAAAAATGA
GCTGATTTAACAAAAATTTAACGCGAATTTTAACAAAATATTAACGCTTACAATTTAGGTGGCACTTTTC
GGGGAAATGTGCGCGGAACCCCTATTTGTTTATTTTTCTAAATACATTCAAATATGTATCCGCTCATGAG
ACAATAACCCTGATAAATGCTTCAATAATATTGAAAAAGGAAGAGTATGAGTATTCAACATTTCCGTGTC
GCCCTTATTCCCTTTTTTGCGGCATTTTGCCTTCCTGTTTTTGCTCACCCAGAAACGCTGGTGAAAGTAA
AAGATGCTGAAGATCAGTTGGGTGCACGAGTGGGTTACATCGAACTGGATCTCAACAGCGGTAAGATCCT
TGAGAGTTTTCGCCCCGAAGAACGTTTTCCAATGATGAGCACTTTTAAAGTTCTGCTATGTGGCGCGGTA
TTATCCCGTATTGACGCCGGGCAAGAGCAACTCGGTCGCCGCATACACTATTCTCAGAATGACTTGGTTG
AGTACTCACCAGTCACAGAAAAGCATCTTACGGATGGCATGACAGTAAGAGAATTATGCAGTGCTGCCAT
AACCATGAGTGATAACACTGCGGCCAACTTACTTCTGACAACGATCGGAGGACCGAAGGAGCTAACCGCT
TTTTTGCACAACATGGGGGATCATGTAACTCGCCTTGATCGTTGGGAACCGGAGCTGAATGAAGCCATAC
CAAACGACGAGCGTGACACCACGATGCCTGTAGCAATGGCAACAACGTTGCGCAAACTATTAACTGGCGA
ACTACTTACTCTAGCTTCCCGGCAACAATTAATAGACTGGATGGAGGCGGATAAAGTTGCAGGACCACTT
CTGCGCTCGGCCCTTCCGGCTGGCTGGTTTATTGCTGATAAATCTGGAGCCGGTGAGCGTGGGTCTCGCG
GTATCATTGCAGCACTGGGGCCAGATGGTAAGCCCTCCCGTATCGTAGTTATCTACACGACGGGGAGTCA
GGCAACTATGGATGAACGAAATAGACAGATCGCTGAGATAGGTGCCTCACTGATTAAGCATTGGTAACTG
TCAGACCAAGTTTACTCATATATACTTTAGATTGATTTAAAACTTCATTTTTAATTTAAAAGGATCTAGG
TGAAGATCCTTTTTGATAATCTCATGACCAAAATCCCTTAACGTGAGTTTTCGTTCCACTGAGCGTCAGA
CCCCGTAGAAAAGATCAAAGGATCTTCTTGAGATCCTTTTTTTCTGCGCGTAATCTGCTGCTTGCAAACA
AAAAAACCACCGCTACCAGCGGTGGTTTGTTTGCCGGATCAAGAGCTACCAACTCTTTTTCCGAAGGTAA
CTGGCTTCAGCAGAGCGCAGATACCAAATACTGTTCTTCTAGTGTAGCCGTAGTTAGGCCACCACTTCAA
GAACTCTGTAGCACCGCCTACATACCTCGCTCTGCTAATCCTGTTACCAGTGGCTGCTGCCAGTGGCGAT
AAGTCGTGTCTTACCGGGTTGGACTCAAGACGATAGTTACCGGATAAGGCGCAGCGGTCGGGCTGAACGG
GGGGTTCGTGCACACAGCCCAGCTTGGAGCGAACGACCTACACCGAACTGAGATACCTACAGCGTGAGCT
ATGAGAAAGCGCCACGCTTCCCGAAGGGAGAAAGGCGGACAGGTATCCGGTAAGCGGCAGGGTCGGAACA
GGAGAGCGCACGAGGGAGCTTCCAGGGGGAAACGCCTGGTATCTTTATAGTCCTGTCGGGTTTCGCCACC
TCTGACTTGAGCGTCGATTTTTGTGATGCTCGTCAGGGGGGCGGAGCCTATGGAAAAACGCCAGCAACGC
GGCCTTTTTACGGTTCCTGGCCTTTTGCTGGCCTTTTGCTCACATGTTCTTTCCTGCGTTATCCCCTGAT
TCTGTGGATAACCGTATTACCGCCTTTGAGTGAGCTGATACCGCTCGCCGCAGCCGAACGACCGAGCGCA
GCGAGTCAGTGAGCGAGGAAGCGGAAGAGCGCCCAATACGCAAACCGCCTCTCCCCGCGCGTTGGCCGAT
TCATTAATGC
Features (pLannotate 1.2.2; 30 found; start..end, strand, type, name):
     54..75      +  protein_bind   CAP binding site: CAP binding activates transcription in the presence of cAMP. E. coli catabolite activator protein
     90..120     +  promoter       lac promoter: promoter for the E. coli lac operon
    124..146     +  protein_bind   lac operator (fragment): The lac repressor binds to the lac operator to inhibit transcription in E. coli. This inhibition can be relieved by adding lactose or isopropyl-β-D-thiogalactopyranoside (IPTG). lac repressor encoded by lacI
    189..207     +  promoter       T3 promoter: promoter for bacteriophage T3 RNA polymerase
    235..461     +  promoter       RSV promoter: Rous sarcoma virus enhancer/promoter
    462..642     +  LTR            5' LTR (truncated): truncated 5' long terminal repeat (LTR) from HIV-1
    689..814     +  misc_feature   HIV-1 Ψ: packaging signal of human immunodeficiency virus type 1
    798..1161    +  CDS            HIV-1 gag (fragment): gag protein from human immunodeficiency virus 1; gag
   1307..1540    +  misc_feature   RRE: The Rev response element (RRE) of HIV-1 allows for Rev-dependent mRNA export from the nucleus to the cytoplasm.
   1950..2067    +  misc_feature   cPPT/CTS: central polypurine tract and central termination sequence of HIV-1
   2133..2199    +  CDS            small t antigen (fragment): SV40 (simian virus 40) small t antigen
   2213..2230    +  CDS            small t antigen (fragment): SV40 (simian virus 40) small t antigen
   2256..2467    +  promoter       EF-1α core promoter: core promoter for human elongation factor EF-1α
   2492..6595    +  CDS            Cas9: Cas9 (Csn1) endonuclease from the Streptococcus pyogenes Type II CRISPR/Cas system generates RNA-guided double strand breaks in DNA
   6734..7333    +  CDS            PuroR (fragment): puromycin N-acetyltransferase; pac from Streptomyces; confers resistance to puromycin
   7349..7937    +  misc_feature   WPRE: woodchuck hepatitis virus posttranscriptional regulatory element
   7933..8043    +  CDS            nef (fragment): NEF_HV1LA - Experimental evidence at protein level: Swiss-Prot protein existence level 1. Extracellular Nef protein targets CD4(+) T-lymphocytes for apoptosis by interacting with CXCR4 surface receptors. From Human immunodeficiency virus type 1 group M subtype B (isolate Lai) (HIV-1).
   8063..8089    +  CDS            Rev (fragment): human immunodeficiency virus 1 (HIV-1) Rev protein; rev; enhances nuclear export of unspliced and incompletely spliced viral mRNAs
   8093..8333    +  promoter       U6 promoter: RNA polymerase III promoter for human U6 snRNA
   8363..8438    +  misc_RNA       gRNA scaffold: guide RNA scaffold for the Streptococcus pyogenes CRISPR/Cas9 system
   8491..8671    +  LTR            5' LTR (truncated): truncated 5' long terminal repeat (LTR) from HIV-1
   8749..8870    +  polyA_signal   SV40 poly(A) signal: SV40 polyadenylation signal
   8910..9045    +  rep_origin     SV40 ori: SV40 origin of replication
   9066..9084    -  promoter       T7 promoter: promoter for bacteriophage T7 RNA polymerase
   9092..9247    +  CDS            lacZα (fragment): LacZα fragment of β-galactosidase; lacZ fragment
   9252..9680    +  rep_origin     f1 ori (sequence partly withheld): f1 bacteriophage origin of replication; arrow indicates direction of (+) strand synthesis
   9733..9837    +  promoter       AmpR promoter: bla
   9838..10698   +  CDS            AmpR: β-lactamase; bla; confers resistance to ampicillin, carbenicillin, and related antibiotics
  10869..11457   +  rep_origin     ori: high-copy-number ColE1/pMB1/pBR322/pUC origin of replication
  11640..41      +  CDS            lacI (fragment) (across the origin): lac repressor; lacI; The lac repressor binds to the lac operator to inhibit transcription in E. coli. This inhibition can be relieved by adding lactose or isopropyl-β-D-thiogalactopyranoside (IPTG).
