[The description below was written by a language model from this plasmid's Addgene catalogue record and pLannotate feature annotations shown in this document.]
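Description:
CROP_C9_Puro_ALK is an all-in-one lentiviral CRISPR knockout plasmid built on the CROPseq backbone, carrying both Streptococcus pyogenes Cas9 and a single guide RNA directed against the ALK gene. It is propagated in E. coli as a high-copy plasmid through a ColE1/pUC-type origin with ampicillin selection (AmpR), and it also retains an f1 origin, an SV40 origin and leftover lac/T3/T7 cloning-vector elements. The record lists a recombination-deficient strain for growth, consistent with the repeated LTR sequences.

The viral genome is a third-generation-style design. An RSV promoter drives a truncated HIV-1 5' LTR, followed by the Ψ packaging signal with a partial gag fragment, the RRE for Rev-dependent nuclear export, and the cPPT/CTS. An EF-1α core promoter then drives Cas9, followed by a puromycin N-acetyltransferase sequence. The gap between the two coding regions suggests a linker or self-cleaving peptide, but the feature table does not annotate one. A WPRE downstream enhances transcript expression.

As is characteristic of CROPseq, the human U6 promoter, guide spacer and gRNA scaffold lie downstream of the WPRE, next to the 3' LTR. In this design the cassette sits within the 3' LTR region, so it is copied to the 5' end during reverse transcription. The guide is also carried within the polyadenylated Pol II transcript, where it can be read out by RNA sequencing. An SV40 poly(A) signal follows the LTR.

The construct is intended for packaging into lentivirus, transduction of mammalian cells, puromycin selection and ALK disruption. The associated work concerns screening for cancer vulnerabilities in engineered ex vivo culture models.
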