Addgene plasmid #183270: CROP_C9_Puro_ALK
Purpose: All-in-One CRISPRko system with a guide RNA that targets ALK gene
Depositing lab: Prashant Mali. Depositing organization: University of California, San Diego (UCSD). Publication: Integrated genome and tissue engineering enables screening of cancer vulnerabilities in physiologically relevant perfusable ex vivo cultures. Hu M, Lei XY, Larson JD, McAlonis M, Ford K, McDonald D, Mach K, Rusert JM, Wechsler-Reya RJ, Mali P. Biomaterials. 2022 Jan;280:121276. doi: 10.1016/j.biomaterials.2021.121276. Epub 2021 Dec 2. PubMed 34890975.
Backbone
  Vector backbone: CROPseq
  Vector type: Lentiviral
Growth in bacteria
  Bacterial resistance: Ampicillin, 100 μg/mL
  Growth temperature: 37°C
  Growth strain: NEB Stable
  Copy number: High Copy
Gene/Insert
  Gene/Insert name: ALK
  gRNA/shRNA sequence: GATGCCCGAGAAGAAGGCGT
  Species: Synthetic
  Cloning method: Gibson Cloning
Terms and licenses: Academic/Nonprofit Terms; Industry Terms: Not Available to Industry
How to cite: CROP_C9_Puro_ALK was a gift from Prashant Mali (Addgene plasmid # 183270 ; http://n2t.net/addgene:183270 ; RRID:Addgene_183270)
